>Addgene plasmid #191977 | p3xFLAG-CMV-14-Mfn1-T562D | addgene full sequence | sequence record 379624 | Addgene NGS Result
AAGCTGGAACCGTAAAAAGGCCGCGTTGCTGGCGTTTTTCCATAGGCTCCGCCGATCATAATCAGCCATA
CCACATTTGTAGAGGTTTTACTTGCTTTAAAAAACCTCCCACACCTCCCCCTGAACCTGAAACATAAAAT
GAATGCAATTGTTGTTGTTAACTTGTTTATTGCAGCTTATAATGGTTACAAATAAAGCAATAGCATCACA
AATTTCACAAATAAAGCATTTTTTTCACTGCATTCTAGTTGTGGTTTGTCCAAACTCATCAATGTATCTT
ATCATGTCTGGATCAATTCCCTATAGTGAGTCGTATTAAATTCGTAATCATGTCATAGCTGTTTCCTGTG
TGAAATTGTTATCCGCTCACAATTCCACACAACATACGAGCCGGAAGCATAAAGTGTAAAGCCTGGGGTG
CCTAATGAGTGAGCTAACTCACATTAATTGCGTTGCGCTCACTGCCCGCTTTCCAGTCGGGAAACCTGTC
GTGCCAGCTGCATTAATGAATCGGCCAACGCGCGGGGAGAGGCGGTTTGCGTATTGGGCGCTCTTCCGCT
TCCTCGCTCACTGACTCGCTGCGCTCGGTCGTTCGGCTGCGGCGAGCGGTATCAGCTCACTCAAAGGCGG
TAATACGGTTATCCACAGAATCAGGGGATAACGCAGGAAAGAACATGTGAGCAAAAGGCCAGCAAAAGGC
CAGGAACCGTAAAAAGGCCGCGTTGCTGGCGTTTTTCCATAGGCTCCGCCCCCCTGACGAGCATCACAAA
AATCGACGCTCAAGTCAGAGGTGGCGAAACCCGACAGGACTATAAAGATACCAGGCGTTTCCCCCTGGAA
GCTCCCTCGTGCGCTCTCCTGTTCCGACCCTGCCGCTTACCGGATACCTGTCCGCCTTTCTCCCTTCGGG
AAGCGTGGCGCTTTCTCATAGCTCACGCTGTAGGTATCTCAGTTCGGTGTAGGTCGTTCGCTCCAAGCTG
GGCTGTGTGCACGAACCCCCCGTTCAGCCCGACCGCTGCGCCTTATCCGGTAACTATCGTCTTGAGTCCA
ACCCGGTAAGACACGACTTATCGCCACTGGCAGCAGCCACTGGTAACAGGATTAGCAGAGCGAGGTATGT
AGGCGGTGCTACAGAGTTCTTGAAGTGGTGGCCTAACTACGGCTACACTAGAAGAACAGTATTTGGTATC
TGCGCTCTGCTGAAGCCAGTTACCTTCGGAAAAAGAGTTGGTAGCTCTTGATCCGGCAAACAAACCACCG
CTGGTAGCGGTGGTTTTTTTGTTTGCAAGCAGCAGATTACGCGCAGAAAAAAAGGATCTCAAGAAGATCC
TTTGATCTTTTCTACGGGGTCTGACGCTCAGTGGAACGAAAACTCACGTTAAGGGATTTTGGTCATGAGA
TTATCAAAAAGGATCTTCACCTAGATCCTTTTAAATTAAAAATGAAGTTTTAAATCAATCTAAAGTATAT
ATGAGTAAACTTGGTCTGACAGTTACCAATGCTTAATCAGTGAGGCACCTATCTCAGCGATCTGTCTATT
TCGTTCATCCATAGTTGCCTGACTCCCCGTCGTGTAGATAACTACGATACGGGAGGGCTTACCATCTGGC
CCCAGTGCTGCAATGATACCGCGAGACCCACGCTCACCGGCTCCAGATTTATCAGCAATAAACCAGCCAG
CCGGAAGGGCCGAGCGCAGAAGTGGTCCTGCAACTTTATCCGCCTCCATCCAGTCTATTAATTGTTGCCG
GGAAGCTAGAGTAAGTAGTTCGCCAGTTAATAGTTTGCGCAACGTTGTTGCCATTGCTACAGGCATCGTG
GTGTCACGCTCGTCGTTTGGTATGGCTTCATTCAGCTCCGGTTCCCAACGATCAAGGCGAGTTACATGAT
CCCCCATGTTGTGCAAAAAAGCGGTTAGCTCCTTCGGTCCTCCGATCGTTGTCAGAAGTAAGTTGGCCGC
AGTGTTATCACTCATGGTTATGGCAGCACTGCATAATTCTCTTACTGTCATGCCATCCGTAAGATGCTTT
TCTGTGACTGGTGAGTACTCAACCAAGTCATTCTGAGAATAGTGTATGCGGCGACCGAGTTGCTCTTGCC
CGGCGTCAATACGGGATAATACCGCGCCACATAGCAGAACTTTAAAAGTGCTCATCATTGGAAAACGTTC
TTCGGGGCGAAAACTCTCAAGGATCTTACCGCTGTTGAGATCCAGTTCGATGTAACCCACTCGTGCACCC
AACTGATCTTCAGCATCTTTTACTTTCACCAGCGTTTCTGGGTGAGCAAAAACAGGAAGGCAAAATGCCG
CAAAAAAGGGAATAAGGGCGACACGGAAATGTTGAATACTCATACTCTTCCTTTTTCAATATTATTGAAG
CATTTATCAGGGTTATTGTCTCATGAGCGGATACATATTTGAATGTATTTAGAAAAATAAACAAATAGGG
GTTCCGCGCACATTTCCCCGAAAAGTGCCACCTG
[124 nt withheld, positions 2485-2608]
C
[91 nt withheld, positions 2610-2700]
A
[49 nt withheld, positions 2702-2750]
CCTTTGACGTTGGAGTCCACGTTCTTT
[37 nt withheld, positions 2778-2814]
ACCCTATCTCGGTCTATTCTTTTGATTTATAAGGGATTTTGCCGATTTCGGCCTATTGGTTAAAAAATGA
GCTGATTTAACAAAAATTTAACGCGAATTTTAACAAAATATTAACGCTTACAATTTCCATTCGCCATTCA
GGCTGCGCAACTGTTGGGAAGGGCGATCGGTGCGGGCCTCTTCGCTATTACGCCAGCTGGCGAAAGGGGG
ATGTGCTGCAAGGCGATTAAGTTGGGTAACGCCAGGGTTTTCCCAGTCACGACGTTGTAAAACGACGGCC
AGTGCCAAGCTGATCTATACATTGAATCAATATTGGCAATTAGCCATATTAGTCATTGGTTATATAGCAT
AAATCAATATTGGCTATTGGCCATTGCATACGTTGTATCTATATCATAATATGTACATTTATATTGGCTC
ATGTCCAATATGACCGCCATGTTGACATTGATTATTGACTAGTTATTAATAGTAATCAATTACGGGGTCA
TTAGTTCATAGCCCATATATGGAGTTCCGCGTTACATAACTTACGGTAAATGGCCCGCCTGGCTGACCGC
CCAACGACCCCCGCCCATTGACGTCAATAATGACGTATGTTCCCATAGTAACGCCAATAGGGACTTTCCA
TTGACGTCAATGGGTGGAGTATTTACGGTAAACTGCCCACTTGGCAGTACATCAAGTGTATCATATGCCA
AGTCCGCCCCCTATTGACGTCAATGACGGTAAATGGCCCGCCTGGCATTATGCCCAGTACATGACCTTAC
GGGACTTTCCTACTTGGCAGTACATCTACGTATTAGTCATCGCTATTACCATGGTGATGCGGTTTTGGCA
GTACACCAATGGGCGTGGATAGCGGTTTGACTCACGGGGATTTCCAAGTCTCCACCCCATTGACGTCAAT
GGGAGTTTGTTTTGGCACCAAAATCAACGGGACTTTCCAAAATGTCGTAATAACCCCGCCCCGTTGACGC
AAATGGGCGGTAGGCGTGTACGGTGGGAGGTCTATATAAGCAGAGCTCGTTTAGTGAACCGTCAGAATTA
AGCTTCCACCATGGCAGAAACGGTATCTCCACTGAAGCACTTCGTGCTGGCAAAGAAGGCCATCACTGCG
ATCTTCGGCCAGTTACTGGAGTTTGTTACTGAGGGCTCACATTTTGTTGAAGCAACATACAGGAACCCGG
AACTTGATCGGATAGCAACCGAGGATGATCTGGTGGAGATACAGGGCTACAGAAACAAGCTCGCTGTCAT
TGGGGAGGTGCTGTCTCGGAGGCATATGAAAGTGGCATTTTTTGGCAGGACAAGTAGTGGCAAGAGCTCT
GTCATCAACGCAATGCTGTGGGATAAAGTCCTCCCCAGCGGGATTGGTCACACAACCAACTGCTTCCTGA
GTGTGGAGGGAACTGATGGAGATAAAGCCTACCTTATGACCGAAGGGTCAGATGAGAAGAAAAGCGTGAA
GACTGTTAATCAGCTGGCCCATGCCCTCCATATGGATAAAGACTTGAAAGCTGGTTGTCTTGTGCACGTA
TTTTGGCCCAAAGCAAAATGTGCCCTCTTGAGAGATGACCTGGTTTTAGTAGACAGCCCAGGTACAGATG
TCACCACAGAGCTGGACATCTGGATTGATAAGTTCTGCCTTGATGCTGATGTTTTTGTTTTGGTGGCAAA
CTCGGAATCAACGCTGATGAACACGGAGAAACATTTTTTCCATAAGGTGAATGAGCGGCTCTCCAAGCCA
AACATTTTTATCCTGAATAATCGTTGGGATGCTTCTGCTTCAGAGCCAGAATATATGGAGGATGTGCGCA
GACAGCACATGGAAAGATGTCTTCACTTCTTGGTAGAAGAGCTCAAGGTTGTGAGTCCTTTAGAAGCTCG
GAATCGGATCTTTTTTGTTTCAGCCAAGGAAGTTCTCAACTCCAGAATGAATAAAGCCCAGGGGATGCCA
GAAGGTGGAGGGGCACTTGCAGAAGGATTTCAGGCAAGATTACAGGAGTTTCAAAATTTTGAACAAACTT
TTGAGGAGTGTATCTCGCAGTCAGCAGTGAAAACAAAGTTTGAACAGCACACTATCAGAGCTAAACAGAT
ACTAGACACTGTGAAAAACATACTGGACTCAGTAAACGTGGCAGCAGCAGAGAAGAGGGTTTATTCAATG
GAAGAGAGGGAAGACCAAATCGACAGACTGGACTTTATTCGAAACCAGATGAACCTTTTAACAATGGATG
TTAAGAAGAAGATCAAGGAGGTCACGGAGGAGGTGGCAAACAAGGTTTCTTGTGCAATGACAGATGAGAT
TTGTCGCCTGTCTGTTTTGGTTGATGAGTTTTGTTCTGAGTTTCATCCTACCCCCAGTGTGCTGAAAGTG
TATAAGAGTGAATTAAATAAGCACATAGAAGATGGCATGGGAAGAAATTTGGCTGATCGGTGCACCAGTG
AAGTCAATGCCTCCATTCTCCAATCTCAGCAAGAAATCATTGAAAATTTGAAGCCACTACTTCCAGCTGG
TATACAGAATAAACTTCATACATTAATCCCTTGCAAAAAGTTTGATCTCAGCTATGATCTCAATTGCCAC
AAGCTGTGTTCGGATTTTCAAGAAGACATTGTGTTTCGGTTTTCCCTGGGCTGGTCTTCCCTTGTACATC
GATTCCTGGGTTCTACGAATGCACAGAGGGTGCTGCTTGGGCTGTCAGAGCCTATCTTTCAGGTCCCTAG
ATCTTTAGCTTCAGACCCTACTGCTCCTTCTAACCCAGCAGCACCAGATAATGCAGCCCAGGAAGAGCTC
ATGATCACACTGATCACAGGATTGGCATCCCTCACGTCTAGAACCTCCATGGGCATCATAGTTGTTGGGG
GCGTGATTTGGAAAACAGTGGGCTGGAAACTCATCTCTGTCACCTTAAGTATGTATGGAGCTTTGTACCT
TTATGAAAGACTGACTTGGACTACTCGTGCGAAAGAGAGAGCGTTTAAGCAGCAGTTTGTAAACTATGCA
ACTGAAAAACTGCAGATGATTGTGAAGTTCACAAGTGCAAACTGCAGCCACCAAGTCCAGCAAGAAATGG
CCACCACTTTTGCTCGACTGTGCCAACAAGTTGATGTTACTCAGAAACATCTGGAAGAAGAAATTGCTAG
ATTATCCAAAGAGATTGACCAACTGGAGAAAATACAAAACAATTCAAAGCTCTTAAGAAATAAAGCTGTT
CAACTTGAACGTGAGCTGGAAAATTTTTCGAAGCAGTTTCTCCACCCGAGCAGTGGAGAATCCCCTAGAG
GATCCCGGGCTGACTACAAAGACCATGACGGTGATTATAAAGATCATGACATCGACTACAAGGATGACGA
TGACAAGTAGTGATCCCGGGTGGCATCCCTGTGACCCCTCCCCAGTGCCTCTCCTGGCCCTGGAAGTTGC
CACTCCAGTGCCCACCAGCCTTGTCCTAATAAAATTAAGTTGCATCATTTTGTCTGACTAGGTGTCCTTC
TATAATATTATGGGGTGGAGGGGGGTGGTATGGAGCAAGGGGCAAGTTGGGAAGACAACCTGTAGGGCCT
GCGGGGTCTATTGGGAACCAAGCTGGAGTGCAGTGGCACAATCTTGGCTCACTGCAATCTCCGCCTCCTG
GGTTCAAGCGATTCTCCTGCCTCAGCCTCCCGAGTTGTTGGGATTCCAGGCATGCATGACCAGGCTCAGC
TAATTTTTGTTTTTTTGGTAGAGACGGGGTTTCACCATATTGGCCAGGCTGGTCTCCAACTCCTAATCTC
AGGTGATCTACCCACCTTGGCCTCCCAAATTGCTGGGATTACAGGCGTGAACCACTGCTCCCTTCCCTGT
CCTTCTGATTTTAAAATAACTATACCAGCAGGAGGACGTCCAGACACAGCATAGGCTACCTGGCCATGCC
CAACCGGTGGGACATTTGAGTTGCTTGCTTGGCACTGTCCTCTCATGCGTTGGGTCCACTCAGTAGATGC
CTGTTGAATTGGGTACGCGGCCAGCTTGGCTGTGGAATGTGTGTCAGTTAGGGTGTGGAAAGTCCCCAGG
CTCCCCAGCAGGCAGAAGTATGCAAAGCATGCATCTCAATTAGTCAGCAACCAGGTGTGGAAAGTCCCCA
GGCTCCCCAGCAGGCAGAAGTATGCAAAGCATGCATCTCAATTAGTCAGCAACCATAGTCCCGCCCCTAA
CTCCGCCCATCCCGCCCCTAACTCCGCCCAGTTCCGCCCATTCTCCGCCCCATGGCTGACTAATTTTTTT
TATTTATGCAGAGGCCGAGGCCGCCTCGGCCTCTGAGCTATTCCAGAAGTAGTGAGGAGGCTTTTTTGGA
GGAATTGATCAGCTTGGGATCTGATCAAGAGACAGGATGAGGATCGTTTCGCATGATTGAACAAGATGGA
TTGCACGCAGGTTCTCCGGCCGCTTGGGTGGAGAGGCTATTCGGCTATGACTGGGCACAACAGACAATCG
GCTGCTCTGATGCCGCCGTGTTCCGGCTGTCAGCGCAGGGGCGCCCGGTTCTTTTTGTCAAGACCGACCT
GTCCGGTGCCCTGAATGAACTGCAGGACGAGGCAGCGCGGCTATCGTGGCTGGCCACGACGGGCGTTCCT
TGCGCAGCTGTGCTCGACGTTGTCACTGAAGCGGGAAGGGACTGGCTGCTATTGGGCGAAGTGCCGGGGC
AGGATCTCCTGTCATCTCACCTTGCTCCTGCCGAGAAAGTATCCATCATGGCTGATGCAATGCGGCGGCT
GCATACGCTTGATCCGGCTACCTGCCCATTCGACCACCAAGCGAAACATCGCATCGAGCGAGCACGTACT
CGGATGGAAGCCGGTCTTGTCGATCAGGATGATCTGGACGAAGAGCATCAGGGGCTCGCGCCAGCCGAAC
TGTTCGCCAGGCTCAAGGCGCGCATGCCCGACGGCGAGGATCTCGTCGTGACCCATGGCGATGCCTGCTT
GCCGAATATCATGGTGGAAAATGGCCGCTTTTCTGGATTCATCGACTGTGGCCGGCTGGGTGTGGCGGAC
CGCTATCAGGACATAGCGTTGGCTACCCGTGATATTGCTGAAGAGCTTGGCGGCGAATGGGCTGACCGCT
TCCTCGTGCTTTACGGTATCGCCGCTCCCGATTCGCAGCGCATCGCCTTCTATCGCCTTCTTGACGAGTT
CTTCTGAGCGGGACTCTGGGGTTCGAAATGACCGACCAAGCGACGCCCAACCTGCCATCACGAGATTTCG
ATTCCACCGCCGCCTTCTATGAAAGGTTGGGCTTCGGAATCGTTTTCCGGGACGCCGGCTGGATGATCCT
CCAGCGCGGGGATCTCATGCTGGAGTTCTTCGCCCACCCCGGGCTCGATCCCCTCGCGAGTTGGTTCAGC
TGCTGCCTGAGGCTGGACGACCTCGCGGAGTTCTACCGGCAGTGCAAATCCGTCGGCATCCAGGAAACCA
GCAGCGGCTATCCGCGCATCCATGCCCCCGAACTGCAGGAGTGGGGAGGCACGATGGCCGCTTTGGTCGA
CCCGGACGGGACGCTCCTGCGCCTGATACAGAACGAATTGCTTGCAGGCATCTCATGAGTGTGTCTTCCC
GTTTTCCGCCTGAGGTCACTGCGTGGATGGAGCGCTGGCGCCTGCTGCGCGACGGCGAGCTGCTCACCAC
CCACTCGCC
Features (pLannotate 1.2.2; 22 found; start..end, strand, type, name):
     30..53      -  rep_origin     CloDF13 ori (fragment): Plasmids containing the CloDF13 (CDF) origin of replication can be propagated in E. coli cells that contain additional plasmids with compatible origins.
     54..137     +  CDS            large T antigen (fragment): large T antigen from SV40 (simian virus 40)
    160..294     +  polyA_signal   SV40 poly(A) signal: SV40 polyadenylation signal
    300..318     -  promoter       T7 promoter: promoter for bacteriophage T7 RNA polymerase
    356..372     -  protein_bind   lac operator: The lac repressor binds to the lac operator to inhibit transcription in E. coli. This inhibition can be relieved by adding lactose or isopropyl-β-D-thiogalactopyranoside (IPTG). lac repressor encoded by lacI
    380..410     -  promoter       lac promoter: promoter for the E. coli lac operon
    425..446     -  protein_bind   CAP binding site: CAP binding activates transcription in the presence of cAMP. E. coli catabolite activator protein
    459..551     -  CDS            lacI (fragment): lac repressor; lacI; The lac repressor binds to the lac operator to inhibit transcription in E. coli. This inhibition can be relieved by adding lactose or isopropyl-β-D-thiogalactopyranoside (IPTG).
    734..1322    -  rep_origin     ori: high-copy-number ColE1/pMB1/pBR322/pUC origin of replication
   1493..2353    -  CDS            AmpR: β-lactamase; bla; confers resistance to ampicillin, carbenicillin, and related antibiotics
   2354..2458    -  promoter       AmpR promoter: bla
   2485..2913    +  rep_origin     f1 ori (sequence partly withheld): f1 bacteriophage origin of replication; arrow indicates direction of (+) strand synthesis
   2944..3098    -  CDS            lacZα (fragment): LacZα fragment of β-galactosidase; lacZ fragment
   3258..3637    +  enhancer       CMV enhancer: human cytomegalovirus immediate early enhancer
   3639..3838    +  promoter       CMV promoter: human cytomegalovirus (CMV) immediate early promoter
   3875..6097    +  CDS            Mfn1: MFN1_RAT - Also known as Fzo1b. Experimental evidence at protein level: Swiss-Prot protein existence level 1. Mitochondrial outer membrane GTPase that mediates mitochondrial clustering and fusion (PubMed:14561718, PubMed:12589796). Membrane clustering requires GTPase activity. It may involve a major rearrangement of the coiled coil domains (By similarity). Mitochondria are highly dynamic organelles, and their morphology is determined by the equilibrium between mitochondrial fusion and fission events (PubMed:14561718). Overexpression induces the formation of mitochondrial networks (in vitro) (P
   6116..6181    +  CDS            3xFLAG: three tandem FLAG® epitope tags, followed by an enterokinase cleavage site
   6192..6814    +  polyA_signal   hGH poly(A) signal: human growth hormone polyadenylation signal
   6856..7153    +  promoter       SV40 promoter: SV40 enhancer and early promoter
   7207..7998    +  CDS            neo: KKA2_KLEPN - Also known as kan, nptII. Experimental evidence at protein level: Swiss-Prot protein existence level 1. Resistance to kanamycin, neomycin, paromomycin, ribostamycin, butirosin and gentamicin B. From Klebsiella pneumoniae.
   8022..8399    +  CDS            ble: BLE_KLEPN - Experimental evidence at protein level: Swiss-Prot protein existence level 1. Binding protein with a strong affinity to the bleomycin family of antibiotics. Binds to CL990; an antimitotic-antibiotic compound. From Klebsiella pneumoniae.
   8441..7       +  CDS            str (fragment) (across the origin): STR_KLEPN - Protein inferred from homology: Swiss-Prot protein existence level 3. The aminoglycoside phosphotransferases achieve inactivation of their antibiotic substrates by phosphorylation. From Klebsiella pneumoniae.
