[The description below was written by a language model from this plasmid's Addgene catalogue record and pLannotate feature annotations shown in this document.]
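Description:
p3xFLAG-CMV-14-Mfn1-T562D is a mammalian expression plasmid of about 8.5 kb, built on the p3xFLAG-CMV-14 backbone, that encodes mouse mitofusin 1 (Mfn1) carrying a threonine-to-aspartate substitution at residue 562. Mfn1 is a GTPase of the mitochondrial outer membrane that drives mitochondrial tethering and fusion. Replacing T562 with an acidic residue is meant to mimic constitutive phosphorylation at that site, in line with the stated purpose of producing phosphomimetic Mfn1 mutants. The automated annotation matched the open reading frame to the rat Mfn1 protein, which reflects the closest database hit; the catalogue entry gives the species as mouse.

The Mfn1 coding sequence lies downstream of the human cytomegalovirus immediate-early enhancer and promoter. It is followed by a 3xFLAG epitope positioned to tag the C-terminus, allowing detection or immunoprecipitation with anti-FLAG antibodies. A human growth hormone polyadenylation signal terminates the transcript. A second cassette places a neomycin phosphotransferase gene under the SV40 enhancer/early promoter, with adjacent bleomycin-resistance and partial streptomycin-resistance sequences from the same transposon-derived region and an SV40 poly(A) signal. This cassette permits G418 selection of stably transfected mammalian cells.

In E. coli the plasmid replicates from a high-copy ColE1/pUC-type origin and is selected with ampicillin through the β-lactamase gene. An f1 origin is also present, and short lac-region, T7 promoter and other fragments appear to be backbone remnants. The construct suits transient or stable expression of the phosphomimetic protein to study how phosphorylation of Mfn1 affects mitochondrial morphology and apoptosis.
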