Addgene plasmid #191977: p3xFLAG-CMV-14-Mfn1-T562D
Purpose: To produce mutants mimicking phosphorylated Mfn1
Depositing lab: Luca Scorrano. Publication: Extracellular regulated kinase phosphorylates mitofusin 1 to control mitochondrial morphology and apoptosis. Pyakurel A, Savoia C, Hess D, Scorrano L. Mol Cell. 2015 Apr 16;58(2):244-54. doi: 10.1016/j.molcel.2015.02.021. Epub 2015 Mar 19. PubMed 25801171.
Backbone
  Vector backbone: p3xFLAG-CMV-14
  Vector type: Mammalian Expression
Growth in bacteria
  Bacterial resistance: Ampicillin, 100 μg/mL
  Growth temperature: 37°C
  Growth strain: DH5alpha
  Copy number: Unknown
Gene/Insert
  Gene/Insert name: Mfn1 T562D
  Species: M. musculus (mouse)
  Mutation: T562D
  Entrez Gene: Mfn1 (a.k.a. 2310002F04Rik, 6330416C07Rik, D3Ertd265e, HR2, mKIAA4032)
  Cloning method: Unknown
Terms and licenses: Academic/Nonprofit Terms; Industry Terms: Not Available to Industry
How to cite: p3xFLAG-CMV-14-Mfn1-T562D was a gift from Luca Scorrano (Addgene plasmid # 191977 ; http://n2t.net/addgene:191977 ; RRID:Addgene_191977)
